Addgene plasmid #116558: pHAGE-PIK3CB-N553S
Purpose: Lentiviral expression of PIK3CB N553S
Depositing lab: Gordon Mills & Kenneth Scott. Depositing organization: Baylor College of Medicine. Publication: Systematic Functional Annotation of Somatic Mutations in Cancer. Ng PK, Li J, Jeong KJ, Shao S, Chen H, Tsang YH, Sengupta S, Wang Z, Bhavana VH, Tran R, Soewito S, Minussi DC, Moreno D, Kong K, Dogruluk T, Lu H, Gao J, Tokheim C, Zhou DC, Johnson AM, Zeng J, Ip CKM, Ju Z, Wester M, Yu S, Li Y, Vellano CP, Schultz N, Karchin R, Ding L, Lu Y, Cheung LWT, Chen K, Shaw KR, Meric-Bernstam F, Scott KL, Yi S, Sahni N, Liang H, Mills GB. Cancer Cell. 2018 Mar 12;33(3):450-462.e10. doi: 10.1016/j.ccell.2018.01.021. PubMed 29533785.
Backbone
  Vector backbone: pHAGE
  Vector type: Lentiviral
Growth in bacteria
  Bacterial resistance: Ampicillin, 100 μg/mL
  Growth temperature: 37°C
  Growth strain: Stbl3
  Copy number: High Copy
Gene/Insert
  Gene/Insert name: PIK3CB
  Species: H. sapiens (human)
  Mutation: N553S
  Entrez Gene: PIK3CB (a.k.a. P110BETA, PI3K, PI3KBETA, PIK3C1)
  Cloning method: Gateway Cloning
Terms and licenses: Academic/Nonprofit Terms; Industry Terms: Not Available to Industry
How to cite: pHAGE-PIK3CB-N553S was a gift from Gordon Mills & Kenneth Scott (Addgene plasmid # 116558 ; http://n2t.net/addgene:116558 ; RRID:Addgene_116558)
