[The description below was written by a language model from this plasmid's Addgene catalogue record and pLannotate feature annotations shown in this document.]
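Description:
pHAGE-PIK3CB-N553S is an HIV-1-derived lentiviral expression plasmid of about 11.7 kb, built on the pHAGE backbone to deliver a human PIK3CB open reading frame carrying the N553S substitution. In bacteria it is maintained through a high-copy ColE1/pUC-type origin and selected with ampicillin via the β-lactamase gene. The viral portion has a truncated 5' LTR, the Ψ packaging signal with an adjoining gag fragment, the Rev response element for Rev-dependent nuclear export of the genomic RNA, the cPPT/CTS element, and a ΔU3 self-inactivating 3' LTR. No complete viral protein-coding genes are annotated, so packaging functions would have to be supplied separately.

Between the LTRs, the strong constitutive human EF-1α promoter drives the PIK3CB coding sequence, which is flanked by attB1 and attB2 sites left by Gateway recombination. PIK3CB encodes the p110β catalytic subunit of phosphoinositide 3-kinase, which generates PIP3 and so engages AKT/PDPK1 signalling involved in growth and survival. Downstream lie short T3 and T7 promoter sequences, an attB4 fragment and a V5 epitope tag. The tag is separated from the ORF by these intervening elements, and the record does not indicate whether it is fused in frame to the kinase. An EMCV IRES then allows translation of a puromycin N-acetyltransferase gene from the same transcript, so transduced cells can be selected with puromycin. A WPRE enhances expression of the transcript. The construct belongs to a collection made for systematic functional annotation of somatic cancer mutations, and it serves for stable expression of this PIK3CB variant in mammalian cells to assess its functional consequences.
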