Features (pLannotate 1.2.2; 30 found; start..end, strand, type, name):
    377..634     +  LTR            5' LTR (truncated): truncated 5' long terminal repeat (LTR) from HIV-1
    681..806     +  misc_feature   HIV-1 Ψ: packaging signal of human immunodeficiency virus type 1
    790..1128    +  CDS            HIV-1 gag (fragment): gag protein from human immunodeficiency virus 1; gag
   1303..1536    +  misc_feature   RRE: The Rev response element (RRE) of HIV-1 allows for Rev-dependent mRNA export from the nucleus to the cytoplasm.
   1913..2013    +  CDS            Rev (fragment): human immunodeficiency virus 1 (HIV-1) Rev protein; rev; enhances nuclear export of unspliced and incompletely spliced viral mRNAs
   2058..2175    +  misc_feature   cPPT/CTS: central polypurine tract and central termination sequence of HIV-1
   2223..3401    +  promoter       EF-1α promoter: strong constitutive promoter for human elongation factor EF-1α
   3422..3442    +  protein_bind   attB1: mutant version of attB; core recombination site for the Gateway® BP reaction BP Clonase™
   3448..6657    +  CDS            PIK3CB: PK3CB_HUMAN - Also known as PIK3C1. Experimental evidence at protein level: Swiss-Prot protein existence level 1. Phosphoinositide-3-kinase (PI3K) phosphorylates phosphatidylinositol derivatives at position 3 of the inositol ring to produce 3-phosphoinositides (PubMed:15135396). Uses ATP and PtdIns(4,5)P2 (phosphatidylinositol 4,5-bisphosphate) to generate phosphatidylinositol 3,4,5-trisphosphate (PIP3) (PubMed:15135396). PIP3 plays a key role by recruiting PH domain-containing proteins to the membrane, including AKT1 and PDPK1, activating signaling cascades involved in cell growth, survival,
   6662..6686    -  protein_bind   attB2: mutant version of attB; recombination site for the Gateway® BP reaction BP Clonase™
   6694..6712    +  promoter       T3 promoter: promoter for bacteriophage T3 RNA polymerase
   6738..6756    -  promoter       T7 promoter: promoter for bacteriophage T7 RNA polymerase
   6762..6780    -  protein_bind   attB4 (fragment): mutant version of attB; core recombination site for the Gateway® BP reaction BP Clonase™
   6836..6877    +  CDS            V5 tag: epitope tag from simian virus 5
   7003..7465    +  misc_feature   IRES: internal ribosome entry site (IRES) of the encephalomyocarditis virus (EMCV)
   7479..8076    +  CDS            PuroR (fragment): puromycin N-acetyltransferase; pac from Streptomyces; confers resistance to puromycin
   8092..8680    +  misc_feature   WPRE: woodchuck hepatitis virus posttranscriptional regulatory element
   8688..8753    +  CDS            nef (fragment): NEF_HV1Z2 - Experimental evidence at protein level: Swiss-Prot protein existence level 1. Extracellular Nef protein targets CD4(+) T-lymphocytes for apoptosis by interacting with CXCR4 surface receptors. From Human immunodeficiency virus type 1 group M subtype D (isolate Z2/CDC-Z34) (HIV-1).
   8755..8988    +  LTR            3' LTR (ΔU3): self-inactivating 3' long terminal repeat (LTR) from HIV-1
   9193..9297    +  promoter       AmpR promoter: bla
   9298..10158   +  CDS            AmpR: β-lactamase; bla; confers resistance to ampicillin, carbenicillin, and related antibiotics
  10329..10917   +  rep_origin     ori: high-copy-number ColE1/pMB1/pBR322/pUC origin of replication
  11100..11154   +  CDS            lacI (fragment): lac repressor; lacI; The lac repressor binds to the lac operator to inhibit transcription in E. coli. This inhibition can be relieved by adding lactose or isopropyl-β-D-thiogalactopyranoside (IPTG).
  11160..11253   +  rep_origin     SV40 ori (fragment): SV40 origin of replication
  11278..11315   +  CDS            lacI (fragment): lac repressor; lacI; The lac repressor binds to the lac operator to inhibit transcription in E. coli. This inhibition can be relieved by adding lactose or isopropyl-β-D-thiogalactopyranoside (IPTG).
  11328..11349   +  protein_bind   CAP binding site: CAP binding activates transcription in the presence of cAMP. E. coli catabolite activator protein
  11364..11394   +  promoter       lac promoter: promoter for the E. coli lac operon
  11398..11420   +  protein_bind   lac operator (fragment): The lac repressor binds to the lac operator to inhibit transcription in E. coli. This inhibition can be relieved by adding lactose or isopropyl-β-D-thiogalactopyranoside (IPTG). lac repressor encoded by lacI
  11452..11535   +  polyA_signal   SV40 poly(A) signal (fragment): SV40 polyadenylation signal
  11702..329     +  CDS            nef (fragment) (across the origin): NEF_HV1BR - Experimental evidence at protein level: Swiss-Prot protein existence level 1. Extracellular Nef protein targets CD4(+) T-lymphocytes for apoptosis by interacting with CXCR4 surface receptors (PubMed:14990729). From Human immunodeficiency virus type 1 group M subtype B (isolate BRU/LAI) (HIV-1).
>Addgene plasmid #116558 | pHAGE-PIK3CB-N553S | addgene full sequence | sequence record 243098 | Addgene NGS Result
TGGAAGGGCTAATTCACTCCCAAAGAAGACAAGATATCCTTGATCTGTGGATCTACCACACACAAGGCTA
CTTCCCTGATTAGCAGAACTACACACCAGGGCCAGGGGTCAGATATCCACTGACCTTTGGATGGTGCTAC
AAGCTAGTACCAGTTGAGCCAGATAAGGTAGAAGAGGCCAATAAAGGAGAGAACACCAGCTTGTTACACC
CTGTGAGCCTGCATGGGATGGATGACCCGGAGAGAGAAGTGTTAGAGTGGAGGTTTGACAGCCGCCTAGC
ATTTCATCACGTGGCCCGAGAGCTGCATCCGGAGTACTTCAAGAACTGCTGATATCGAGCTTGCTACAAG
GGACTTTCCGCTGGGGACTTTCCAGGGAGGCGTGGCCTGGGCGGGACTGGGGAGTGGCGAGCCCTCAGAT
CCTGCATATAAGCAGCTGCTTTTTGCCTGTACTGGGTCTCTCTGGTTAGACCAGATCTGAGCCTGGGAGC
TCTCTGGCTAACTAGGGAACCCACTGCTTAAGCCTCAATAAAGCTTGCCTTGAGTGCTTCAAGTAGTGTG
TGCCCGTCTGTTGTGTGACTCTGGTAACTAGAGATCCCTCAGACCCTTTTAGTCAGTGTGGAAAATCTCT
AGCAGTGGCGCCCGAACAGGGACTTGAAAGCGAAAGGGAAACCAGAGGAGCTCTCTCGACGCAGGACTCG
GCTTGCTGAAGCGCGCACGGCAAGAGGCGAGGGGCGGCGACTGGTGAGTACGCCAAAAATTTTGACTAGC
GGAGGCTAGAAGGAGAGAGATGGGTGCGAGAGCGTCAGTATTAAGCGGGGGAGAATTAGATCGCGATGGG
AAAAAATTCGGTTAAGGCCAGGGGGAAAGAAAAAATATAAATTAAAACATATAGTATGGGCAAGCAGGGA
GCTAGAACGATTCGCAGTTAATCCTGGCCTGTTAGAAACATCAGAAGGCTGTAGACAAATACTGGGACAG
CTACAACCATCCCTTCAGACAGGATCAGAAGAACTTAGATCATTATATAATACAGTAGCAACCCTCTATT
GTGTGCATCAAAGGATAGAGATAAAAGACACCAAGGAAGCTTTAGACAAGATAGAGGAAGAGCAAAACAA
AAGTAAGACCACCGCACAGCAAGCGGCCGGCCGCTGATCTTCAGACCTGGAGGAGGAGATATGAGGGACA
ATTGGAGAAGTGAATTATATAAATATAAAGTAGTAAAAATTGAACCATTAGGAGTAGCACCCACCAAGGC
AAAGAGAAGAGTGGTGCAGAGAGAAAAAAGAGCAGTGGGAATAGGAGCTTTGTTCCTTGGGTTCTTGGGA
GCAGCAGGAAGCACTATGGGCGCAGCGTCAATGACGCTGACGGTACAGGCCAGACAATTATTGTCTGGTA
TAGTGCAGCAGCAGAACAATTTGCTGAGGGCTATTGAGGCGCAACAGCATCTGTTGCAACTCACAGTCTG
GGGCATCAAGCAGCTCCAGGCAAGAATCCTGGCTGTGGAAAGATACCTAAAGGATCAACAGCTCCTGGGG
ATTTGGGGTTGCTCTGGAAAACTCATTTGCACCACTGCTGTGCCTTGGAATGCTAGTTGGAGTAATAAAT
CTCTGGAACAGATTTGGAATCACACGACCTGGATGGAGTGGGACAGAGAAATTAACAATTACACAAGCTT
AATACACTCCTTAATTGAAGAATCGCAAAACCAGCAAGAAAAGAATGAACAAGAATTATTGGAATTAGAT
AAATGGGCAAGTTTGTGGAATTGGTTTAACATAACAAATTGGCTGTGGTATATAAAATTATTCATAATGA
TAGTAGGAGGCTTGGTAGGTTTAAGAATAGTTTTTGCTGTACTTTCTATAGTGAATAGAGTTAGGCAGGG
ATATTCACCATTATCGTTTCAGACCCACCTCCCAACCCCGAGGGGACCCGACAGGCCCGAAGGAATAGAA
GAAGAAGGTGGAGAGAGAGACAGAGACAGATCCATTCGATTAGTGAACGGATCTCGACGGTATCGCCGAA
TTCACAAATGGCAGTATTCATCCACAATTTTAAAAGAAAAGGGGGGATTGGGGGGTACAGTGCAGGGGAA
AGAATAGTAGACATAATAGCAACAGACATACAAACTAAAGAATTACAAAAACAAATTACAAAAATTCAAA
ATTTTCGGGTTTATTACAGGGACAGCAGAGATCCAGTTTGGACTAGTCGTGAGGCTCCGGTGCCCGTCAG
TGGGCAGAGCGCACATCGCCCACAGTCCCCGAGAAGTTGGGGGGAGGGGTCGGCAATTGAACCGGTGCCT
AGAGAAGGTGGCGCGGGGTAAACTGGGAAAGTGATGTCGTGTACTGGCTCCGCCTTTTTCCCGAGGGTGG
GGGAGAACCGTATATAAGTGCAGTAGTCGCCGTGAACGTTCTTTTTCGCAACGGGTTTGCCGCCAGAACA
CAGGTAAGTGCCGTGTGTGGTTCCCGCGGGCCTGGCCTCTTTACGGGTTATGGCCCTTGCGTGCCTTGAA
TTACTTCCACCTGGCTGCAGTACGTGATTCTTGATCCCGAGCTTCGGGTTGGAAGTGGGTGGGAGAGTTC
GAGGCCTTGCGCTTAAGGAGCCCCTTCGCCTCGTGCTTGAGTTGAGGCCTGGCCTGGGCGCTGGGGCCGC
CGCGTGCGAATCTGGTGGCACCTTCGCGCCTGTCTCGCTGCTTTCGATAAGTCTCTAGCCATTTAAAATT
TTTGATGACCTGCTGCGACGCTTTTTTTCTGGCAAGATAGTCTTGTAAATGCGGGCCAAGATCTGCACAC
TGGTATTTCGGTTTTTGGGGCCGCGGGCGGCGACGGGGCCCGTGCGTCCCAGCGCACATGTTCGGCGAGG
CGGGGCCTGCGAGCGCGGCCACCGAGAATCGGACGGGGGTAGTCTCAAGCTGGCCGGCCTGCTCTGGTGC
CTGGCCTCGCGCCGCCGTGTATCGCCCCGCCCTGGGCGGCAAGGCTGGCCCGGTCGGCACCAGTTGCGTG
AGCGGAAAGATGGCCGCTTCCCGGCCCTGCTGCAGGGAGCTCAAAATGGAGGACGCGGCGCTCGGGAGAG
CGGGCGGGTGAGTCACCCACACAAAGGAAAAGGGCCTTTCCGTCCTCAGCCGTCGCTTCATGTGACTCCA
CGGAGTACCGGGCGCCGTCCAGGCACCTCGATTAGTTCTCGAGCTTTTGGAGTACGTCGTCTTTAGGTTG
GGGGGAGGGGTTTTATGCGATGGAGTTTCCCCACACTGAGTGGGTGGAGACTGAAGTTAGGCCAGCTTGG
CACTTGATGTAATTCTCCTTGGAATTTGCCCTTTTTGAGTTTGGATCTTGGTTCATTCTCAAGCCTCAGA
CAGTGGTTCAAAGTTTTTTTCTTCCATTTCAGGTGTCGTGAAGCGGCCCTGCAGATATCAACAAGTTTGT
ACAAAAAAGCAGGCACCATGTGCTTCAGTTTCATAATGCCTCCTGCTATGGCAGACATCCTTGACATCTG
GGCGGTGGATTCACAGATAGCATCTGATGGCTCCATACCTGTGGATTTCCTTTTGCCCACTGGGATTTAT
ATCCAGTTGGAGGTACCTCGGGAAGCTACCATTTCTTATATTAAGCAGATGTTATGGAAGCAAGTTCACA
ATTACCCAATGTTCAACCTCCTTATGGATATTGACTCCTATATGTTTGCATGTGTGAATCAGACTGCTGT
ATATGAGGAGCTTGAAGATGAAACACGAAGACTCTGTGATGTCAGACCTTTTCTTCCAGTTCTCAAATTA
GTGACAAGAAGTTGTGACCCAGGGGAAAAATTAGACTCAAAAATTGGAGTCCTTATAGGAAAAGGTCTGC
ATGAATTTGATTCCTTGAAGGATCCTGAAGTAAATGAATTTCGAAGAAAAATGCGCAAATTCAGCGAGGA
AAAAATCCTGTCACTTGTGGGATTGTCTTGGATGGACTGGCTAAAACAAACATATCCACCAGAGCATGAA
CCATCCATCCCTGAAAACTTAGAAGATAAACTTTATGGGGGAAAGCTCATCGTAGCTGTTCATTTTGAAA
ACTGCCAGGACGTGTTTAGCTTTCAAGTGTCTCCTAATATGAATCCTATCAAAGTAAATGAATTGGCAAT
CCAAAAACGTTTGACTATTCATGGGAAGGAAGATGAAGTTAGCCCCTATGATTATGTGTTGCAAGTCAGC
GGGAGAGTAGAATATGTTTTTGGTGATCATCCACTAATTCAGTTCCAGTATATCCGGAACTGTGTGATGA
ACAGAGCCCTGCCCCATTTTATACTTGTGGAATGCTGCAAGATCAAGAAAATGTATGAACAAGAAATGAT
TGCCATAGAGGCTGCCATAAATCGAAATTCATCTAATCTTCCTCTTCCATTACCACCAAAGAAAACACGA
ATTATTTCTCATGTTTGGGAAAATAACAACCCTTTCCAAATTGTCTTGGTTAAGGGAAATAAACTTAACA
CAGAGGAAACTGTAAAAGTTCATGTCAGGGCTGGTCTTTTTCATGGTACTGAGCTCCTGTGTAAAACCAT
CGTAAGCTCAGAGGTATCAGGGAAAAATGATCATATTTGGAATGAACCACTGGAATTTGATATTAATATT
TGTGACTTACCAAGAATGGCTCGATTATGTTTTGCTGTTTATGCAGTTTTGGATAAAGTAAAAACGAAGA
AATCAACGAAAACTATTAATCCCTCTAAATATCAGACCATCAGGAAAGCTGGAAAAGTGCATTATCCTGT
AGCGTGGGTAAATACGATGGTTTTTGACTTTAAAGGACAATTGAGAACTGGAGACATAATATTACACAGC
TGGTCTTCATTTCCTGATGAACTCGAAGAAATGTTGAATCCAATGGGAACTGTTCAAACAAATCCATATA
CTGAAAATGCAACAGCTTTGCATGTTAAATTTCCAGAGAATAAAAAACAACCTTATTATTACCCTCCCTT
CGATAAGATTATTGAAAAGGCAGCTGAGATTGCAAGCAGTGATAGTGCTAATGTGTCAAGTCGAGGTGGA
AAAAAGTTTCTTCCTGTATTGAAAGAAATCTTGGACAGGGATCCCTTGTCTCAACTGTGTGAAAGTGAAA
TGGATCTTATTTGGACTTTGCGACAAGACTGCCGAGAGATTTTCCCACAATCACTGCCAAAATTACTGCT
GTCAATCAAGTGGAATAAACTTGAGGATGTTGCTCAGCTTCAGGCGCTGCTTCAGATTTGGCCTAAACTG
CCCCCCCGGGAGGCCCTAGAGCTTCTGGATTTCAACTATCCAGACCAGTACGTTCGAGAATATGCTGTAG
GCTGCCTGCGACAGATGAGTGATGAAGAACTTTCTCAATATCTTTTACAACTGGTGCAAGTGTTAAAATA
TGAGCCTTTTCTTGATTGTGCCCTCTCTAGATTCCTATTAGAAAGAGCACTTGGTAATCGGAGGATAGGG
CAGTTTCTATTTTGGCATCTTAGGTCAGAAGTGCACATTCCTGCTGTCTCAGTACAATTTGGTGTCATCC
TTGAAGCATACTGCCGGGGAAGTGTGGGGCACATGAAAGTGCTTTCTAAGCAGGTTGAAGCACTCAATAA
GTTAAAAACTTTAAATAGTTTAATCAAACTGAATGCCGTGAAGTTAAACAGAGCCAAAGGGAAGGAGGCC
ATGCATACCTGTTTAAAACAGAGTGCTTACCGGGAAGCCCTCTCTGACCTGCAGTCACCCCTGAACCCAT
GTGTTATCCTCTCAGAACTCTATGTTGAAAAGTGCAAATACATGGATTCCAAAATGAAGCCTTTGTGGCT
GGTATACAATAACAAGGTATTTGGTGAGGATTCAGTTGGAGTGATTTTTAAAAATGGTGATGATTTACGA
CAGGATATGTTGACACTCCAAATGTTGCGCTTGATGGATTTACTCTGGAAAGAAGCTGGTTTGGATCTTC
GGATGTTGCCTTATGGCTGTTTAGCAACAGGAGATCGCTCTGGCCTCATTGAAGTTGTGAGCACCTCTGA
AACAATTGCTGACATTCAGCTGAACAGTAGCAATGTGGCTGCTGCAGCAGCCTTCAACAAAGATGCCCTT
CTGAACTGGCTTAAAGAATACAACTCTGGGGATGACCTGGACCGAGCCATTGAGGAATTTACACTGTCCT
GTGCTGGCTACTGTGTAGCTTCTTATGTCCTTGGGATTGGTGACAGACATAGTGACAACATCATGGTCAA
AAAAACTGGCCAGCTCTTCCACATTGACTTTGGACATATTCTTGGAAATTTCAAATCTAAGTTTGGCATT
AAAAGGGAGCGAGTGCCTTTTATTCTTACCTATGATTTCATCCATGTCATTCAACAAGGAAAAACAGGAA
ATACAGAAAAGTTTGGCCGGTTCCGCCAGTGTTGTGAGGATGCATATCTGATTTTACGACGGCATGGGAA
TCTCTTCATCACTCTCTTTGCGCTGATGTTGACTGCAGGGCTTCCTGAACTCACATCAGTCAAAGATATA
CAGTATCTTAAGGACTCTCTTGCATTAGGGAAGAGTGAAGAAGAAGCACTCAAACAGTTTAAGCAAAAAT
TTGATGAGGCGCTCAGGGAAAGCTGGACTACTAAAGTGAACTGGATGGCCCACACAGTTCGGAAAGACTA
CAGATCTTAGAACCCAGCTTTCTTGTACAAAGTGGTGATATCCAATTAACCCTCACTAAAGGGTGTGTTA
TTTGTTTGTAAAGTATCCCTATAGTGAGTCGTATTACCACCCAACTTTTCTATACAAAGTGGTTGATATC
CAGCACAGTGGCGGCCGCTCGAGTCTAGAGGGCCCGCGGTTCGAAGGTAAGCCTATCCCTAACCCTCTCC
TCGGTCTCGATTCTACGCGTACCGGTTAGTAATGAGATCCCTCCCCCCCCCCTAACGTTACTGGCCGAAG
CCGCTTGGAATAAGGCCGGTGTGCGTTTGTCTATATGTTATTTTCCACCATATTGCCGTCTTTTGGCAAT
GTGAGGGCCCGGAAACCTGGCCCTGTCTTCTTGACGAGCATTCCTAGGGGTCTTTCCCCTCTCGCCAAAG
GAATGCAAGGTCTGTTGAATGTCGTGAAGGAAGCAGTTCCTCTGGAAGCTTCTTGAAGACAAACAACGTC
TGTAGCGACCCTTTGCAGGCAGCGGAACCCCCCACCTGGCGACAGGTGCCTCTGCGGCCAAAAGCCACGT
GTATAAGATACACCTGCAAAGGCGGCACAACCCCAGTGCCACGTTGTGAGTTGGATAGTTGTGGAAAGAG
TCAAATGGCTCTCCTCAAGCGTATTCAACAAGGGGCTGAAGGATGCCCAGAAGGTACCCCATTGTATGGG
ATCTGATCTGGGGCCTCGGTGCACATGCTTTACATGTGTTTAGTCGAGGTTAAAAAAACGTCTAGGCCCC
CCGAACCACGGGGACGTGGTTTTCCTTTGAAAAACACGATGATAATATGGCCACACATATGACCGAGTAC
AAGCCCACGGTGCGCCTCGCCACCCGCGACGACGTCCCCAGGGCCGTACGCACCCTCGCCGCCGCGTTCG
CCGACTACCCCGCCACGCGCCACACCGTCGATCCGGACCGCCACATCGAGCGGGTCACCGAGCTGCAAGA
ACTCTTCCTCACGCGCGTCGGGCTCGACATCGGCAAGGTGTGGGTCGCGGACGACGGCGCCGCGGTGGCG
GTCTGGACCACGCCGGAGAGCGTCGAAGCGGGGGCGGTGTTCGCCGAGATCGGCCCGCGCATGGCCGAGT
TGAGCGGTTCCCGGCTGGCCGCGCAGCAACAGATGGAAGGCCTCCTGGCGCCGCACCGGCCCAAGGAGCC
CGCGTGGTTCCTGGCCACCGTCGGCGTCTCGCCCGACCACCAGGGCAAGGGTCTGGGCAGCGCCGTCGTG
CTCCCCGGAGTGGAGGCGGCCGAGCGCGCCGGGGTGCCCGCCTTCCTGGAGACCTCCGCGCCCCGCAACC
TCCCCTTCTACGAGCGGCTCGGCTTCACCGTCACCGCCGACGTCGAGGTGCCCGAAGGACCGCGCACCTG
GTGCATGACCCGCAAGCCCGGTGCCTAAATCGATAGATCCTAATCAACCTCTGGATTACAAAATTTGTGA
AAGATTGACTGGTATTCTTAACTATGTTGCTCCTTTTACGCTATGTGGATACGCTGCTTTAATGCCTTTG
TATCATGCTATTGCTTCCCGTATGGCTTTCATTTTCTCCTCCTTGTATAAATCCTGGTTGCTGTCTCTTT
ATGAGGAGTTGTGGCCCGTTGTCAGGCAACGTGGCGTGGTGTGCACTGTGTTTGCTGACGCAACCCCCAC
TGGTTGGGGCATTGCCACCACCTGTCAGCTCCTTTCCGGGACTTTCGCTTTCCCCCTCCCTATTGCCACG
GCGGAACTCATCGCCGCCTGCCTTGCCCGCTGCTGGACAGGGGCTCGGCTGTTGGGCACTGACAATTCCG
TGGTGTTGTCGGGGAAATCATCGTCCTTTCCTTGGCTGCTCGCCTGTGTTGCCACCTGGATTCTGCGCGG
GACGTCCTTCTGCTACGTCCCTTCGGCCCTCAATCCAGCGGACCTTCCTTCCCGCGGCCTGCTGCCGGCT
CTGCGGCCTCTTCCGCGTCTTCGCCTTCGCCCTCAGACGAGTCGGATCTCCCTTTGGGCCGCCTCCCCGC
CTGAGATCCTTTAAGACCAATGACTTACAAGGCAGCTGTAGATCTTAGCCACTTTTTAAAAGAAAAGGGG
GGACTGGAAGGGCTAATTCACTCCCAACGAAGACAAGATCTGCTTTTTGCTTGTACTGGGTCTCTCTGGT
TAGACCAGATCTGAGCCTGGGAGCTCTCTGGCTAACTAGGGAACCCACTGCTTAAGCCTCAATAAAGCTT
GCCTTGAGTGCTTCAAGTAGTGTGTGCCCGTCTGTTGTGTGACTCTGGTAACTAGAGATCCCTCAGACCC
TTTTAGTCAGTGTGGAAAATCTCTAGCAGTAGTAGTTCATGTCATCTTATTATTCAGTATTTATAACTTG
CAAAGAAATGAATATCAGAGAGTGAGAGGCCCGGGTTAATTAAGGAAAGGGCTAGATCATTCTTGAAGAC
GAAAGGGCCTCGTGATACGCCTATTTTTATAGGTTAATGTCATGATAATAATGGTTTCTTAGACGTCAGG
TGGCACTTTTCGGGGAAATGTGCGCGGAACCCCTATTTGTTTATTTTTCTAAATACATTCAAATATGTAT
CCGCTCATGAGACAATAACCCTGATAAATGCTTCAATAATATTGAAAAAGGAAGAGTATGAGTATTCAAC
ATTTCCGTGTCGCCCTTATTCCCTTTTTTGCGGCATTTTGCCTTCCTGTTTTTGCTCACCCAGAAACGCT
GGTGAAAGTAAAAGATGCTGAAGATCAGTTGGGTGCACGAGTGGGTTACATCGAACTGGATCTCAACAGC
GGTAAGATCCTTGAGAGTTTTCGCCCCGAAGAACGTTTTCCAATGATGAGCACTTTTAAAGTTCTGCTAT
GTGGCGCGGTATTATCCCGTGTTGACGCCGGGCAAGAGCAACTCGGTCGCCGCATACACTATTCTCAGAA
TGACTTGGTTGAGTACTCACCAGTCACAGAAAAGCATCTTACGGATGGCATGACAGTAAGAGAATTATGC
AGTGCTGCCATAACCATGAGTGATAACACTGCGGCCAACTTACTTCTGACAACGATCGGAGGACCGAAGG
AGCTAACCGCTTTTTTGCACAACATGGGGGATCATGTAACTCGCCTTGATCGTTGGGAACCGGAGCTGAA
TGAAGCCATACCAAACGACGAGCGTGACACCACGATGCCTGTAGCAATGGCAACAACGTTGCGCAAACTA
TTAACTGGCGAACTACTTACTCTAGCTTCCCGGCAACAATTAATAGACTGGATGGAGGCGGATAAAGTTG
CAGGACCACTTCTGCGCTCGGCCCTTCCGGCTGGCTGGTTTATTGCTGATAAATCTGGAGCCGGTGAGCG
TGGGTCTCGCGGTATCATTGCAGCACTGGGGCCAGATGGTAAGCCCTCCCGTATCGTAGTTATCTACACG
ACGGGGAGTCAGGCAACTATGGATGAACGAAATAGACAGATCGCTGAGATAGGTGCCTCACTGATTAAGC
ATTGGTAACTGTCAGACCAAGTTTACTCATATATACTTTAGATTGATTTAAAACTTCATTTTTAATTTAA
AAGGATCTAGGTGAAGATCCTTTTTGATAATCTCATGACCAAAATCCCTTAACGTGAGTTTTCGTTCCAC
TGAGCGTCAGACCCCGTAGAAAAGATCAAAGGATCTTCTTGAGATCCTTTTTTTCTGCGCGTAATCTGCT
GCTTGCAAACAAAAAAACCACCGCTACCAGCGGTGGTTTGTTTGCCGGATCAAGAGCTACCAACTCTTTT
TCCGAAGGTAACTGGCTTCAGCAGAGCGCAGATACCAAATACTGTTCTTCTAGTGTAGCCGTAGTTAGGC
CACCACTTCAAGAACTCTGTAGCACCGCCTACATACCTCGCTCTGCTAATCCTGTTACCAGTGGCTGCTG
CCAGTGGCGATAAGTCGTGTCTTACCGGGTTGGACTCAAGACGATAGTTACCGGATAAGGCGCAGCGGTC
GGGCTGAACGGGGGGTTCGTGCACACAGCCCAGCTTGGAGCGAACGACCTACACCGAACTGAGATACCTA
CAGCGTGAGCTATGAGAAAGCGCCACGCTTCCCGAAGGGAGAAAGGCGGACAGGTATCCGGTAAGCGGCA
GGGTCGGAACAGGAGAGCGCACGAGGGAGCTTCCAGGGGGAAACGCCTGGTATCTTTATAGTCCTGTCGG
GTTTCGCCACCTCTGACTTGAGCGTCGATTTTTGTGATGCTCGTCAGGGGGGCGGAGCCTATGGAAAAAC
GCCAGCAACGCGGCCTTTTTACGGTTCCTGGCCTTTTGCTGGCCTTTTGCTCACATGTTCTTTCCTGCGT
TATCCCCTGATTCTGTGGATAACCGTATTACCGCCTTTGAGTGAGCTGATACCGCTCGCCGCAGCCGAAC
GACCGAGCGCAGCGAGTCAGTGAGCGAGGAAGCGGAAGAGCGCCCAATACGCAAACCGCCTCTCCCCGCG
CGTTGGCCGATTCATTAATGCAGCAAGCTCATGGCTGACTAATTTTTTTTATTTATGCAGAGGCCGAGGC
CGCCTCGGCCTCTGAGCTATTCCAGAAGTAGTGAGGAGGCTTTTTTGGAGGCCTAGGCTTTTGCAAAAAG
CTCCCCGTGGCACGACAGGTTTCCCGACTGGAAAGCGGGCAGTGAGCGCAACGCAATTAATGTGAGTTAG
CTCACTCATTAGGCACCCCAGGCTTTACACTTTATGCTTCCGGCTCGTATGTTGTGTGGAATTGTGAGCG
GATAACAATTTCACACAGGAAACAGCTATGACATGATTACGAATTTCACAAATAAAGCATTTTTTTCACT
GCATTCTAGTTGTGGTTTGTCCAAACTCATCAATGTATCTTATCATGTCTGGATCAACTGGATAACTCAA
GCTAACCAAAATCATCCCAAACTTCCCACCCCATACCCTATTACCACTGCCAATTACCTGTGGTTTCATT
TACTCTAAACCTGTGATTCCTCTGAATTATTTTCATTTTAAAGAAATTGTATTTGTTAAATATGTACTAC
AAACTTAGTAGT
