>Addgene plasmid #116558 | pHAGE-PIK3CB-N553S | depositor partial sequence | sequence record 219433 | insert
ATGTGCTTCAGTTTCATAATGCCTCCTGCTATGGCAGACATCCTTGACATCTGGGCGGTGGATTCACAGA
TAGCATCTGATGGCTCCATACCTGTGGATTTCCTTTTGCCCACTGGGATTTATATCCAGTTGGAGGTACC
TCGGGAAGCTACCATTTCTTATATTAAGCAGATGTTATGGAAGCAAGTTCACAATTACCCAATGTTCAAC
CTCCTTATGGATATTGACTCCTATATGTTTGCATGTGTGAATCAGACTGCTGTATATGAGGAGCTTGAAG
ATGAAACACGAAGACTCTGTGATGTCAGACCTTTTCTTCCAGTTCTCAAATTAGTGACAAGAAGTTGTGA
CCCAGGGGAAAAATTAGACTCAAAAATTGGAGTCCTTATAGGAAAAGGTCTGCATGAATTTGATTCCTTG
AAGGATCCTGAAGTAAATGAATTTCGAAGAAAAATGCGCAAATTCAGCGAGGAAAAAATCCTGTCACTTG
TGGGATTGTCTTGGATGGACTGGCTAAAACAAACATATCCACCAGAGCATGAACCATCCATCCCTGAAAA
CTTAGAAGATAAACTTTATGGGGGAAAGCTCATCGTAGCTGTTCATTTTGAAAACTGCCAGGACGTGTTT
AGCTTTCAAGTGTCTCCTAATATGAATCCTATCAAAGTAAATGAATTGGCAATCCAAAAACGTTTGACTA
TTCATGGGAAGGAAGATGAAGTTAGCCCCTATGATTATGTGTTGCAAGTCAGCGGGAGAGTAGAATATGT
TTTTGGTGATCATCCACTAATTCAGTTCCAGTATATCCGGAACTGTGTGATGAACAGAGCCCTGCCCCAT
TTTATACTTGTGGAATGCTGCAAGATCAAGAAAATGTATGAACAAGAAATGATTGCCATAGAGGCTGCCA
TAAATCGAAATTCATCTAATCTTCCTCTTCCATTACCACCAAAGAAAACACGAATTATTTCTCATGTTTG
GGAAAATAACAACCCTTTCCAAATTGTCTTGGTTAAGGGAAATAAACTTAACACAGAGGAAACTGTAAAA
GTTCATGTCAGGGCTGGTCTTTTTCATGGTACTGAGCTCCTGTGTAAAACCATCGTAAGCTCAGAGGTAT
CAGGGAAAAATGATCATATTTGGAATGAACCACTGGAATTTGATATTAATATTTGTGACTTACCAAGAAT
GGCTCGATTATGTTTTGCTGTTTATGCAGTTTTGGATAAAGTAAAAACGAAGAAATCAACGAAAACTATT
AATCCCTCTAAATATCAGACCATCAGGAAAGCTGGAAAAGTGCATTATCCTGTAGCGTGGGTAAATACGA
TGGTTTTTGACTTTAAAGGACAATTGAGAACTGGAGACATAATATTACACAGCTGGTCTTCATTTCCTGA
TGAACTCGAAGAAATGTTGAATCCAATGGGAACTGTTCAAACAAATCCATATACTGAAAATGCAACAGCT
TTGCATGTTAAATTTCCAGAGAATAAAAAACAACCTTATTATTACCCTCCCTTCGATAAGATTATTGAAA
AGGCAGCTGAGATTGCAAGCAGTGATAGTGCTAATGTGTCAAGTCGAGGTGGAAAAAAGTTTCTTCCTGT
ATTGAAAGAAATCTTGGACAGGGATCCCTTGTCTCAACTGTGTGAAAGTGAAATGGATCTTATTTGGACT
TTGCGACAAGACTGCCGAGAGATTTTCCCACAATCACTGCCAAAATTACTGCTGTCAATCAAGTGGAATA
AACTTGAGGATGTTGCTCAGCTTCAGGCGCTGCTTCAGATTTGGCCTAAACTGCCCCCCCGGGAGGCCCT
AGAGCTTCTGGATTTCAACTATCCAGACCAGTACGTTCGAGAATATGCTGTAGGCTGCCTGCGACAGATG
AGTGATGAAGAACTTTCTCAATATCTTTTACAACTGGTGCAAGTGTTAAAATATGAGCCTTTTCTTGATT
GTGCCCTCTCTAGATTCCTATTAGAAAGAGCACTTGGTAATCGGAGGATAGGGCAGTTTCTATTTTGGCA
TCTTAGGTCAGAAGTGCACATTCCTGCTGTCTCAGTACAATTTGGTGTCATCCTTGAAGCATACTGCCGG
GGAAGTGTGGGGCACATGAAAGTGCTTTCTAAGCAGGTTGAAGCACTCAATAAGTTAAAAACTTTAAATA
GTTTAATCAAACTGAATGCCGTGAAGTTAAACAGAGCCAAAGGGAAGGAGGCCATGCATACCTGTTTAAA
ACAGAGTGCTTACCGGGAAGCCCTCTCTGACCTGCAGTCACCCCTGAACCCATGTGTTATCCTCTCAGAA
CTCTATGTTGAAAAGTGCAAATACATGGATTCCAAAATGAAGCCTTTGTGGCTGGTATACAATAACAAGG
TATTTGGTGAGGATTCAGTTGGAGTGATTTTTAAAAATGGTGATGATTTACGACAGGATATGTTGACACT
CCAAATGTTGCGCTTGATGGATTTACTCTGGAAAGAAGCTGGTTTGGATCTTCGGATGTTGCCTTATGGC
TGTTTAGCAACAGGAGATCGCTCTGGCCTCATTGAAGTTGTGAGCACCTCTGAAACAATTGCTGACATTC
AGCTGAACAGTAGCAATGTGGCTGCTGCAGCAGCCTTCAACAAAGATGCCCTTCTGAACTGGCTTAAAGA
ATACAACTCTGGGGATGACCTGGACCGAGCCATTGAGGAATTTACACTGTCCTGTGCTGGCTACTGTGTA
GCTTCTTATGTCCTTGGGATTGGTGACAGACATAGTGACAACATCATGGTCAAAAAAACTGGCCAGCTCT
TCCACATTGACTTTGGACATATTCTTGGAAATTTCAAATCTAAGTTTGGCATTAAAAGGGAGCGAGTGCC
TTTTATTCTTACCTATGATTTCATCCATGTCATTCAACAAGGAAAAACAGGAAATACAGAAAAGTTTGGC
CGGTTCCGCCAGTGTTGTGAGGATGCATATCTGATTTTACGACGGCATGGGAATCTCTTCATCACTCTCT
TTGCGCTGATGTTGACTGCAGGGCTTCCTGAACTCACATCAGTCAAAGATATACAGTATCTTAAGGACTC
TCTTGCATTAGGGAAGAGTGAAGAAGAAGCACTCAAACAGTTTAAGCAAAAATTTGATGAGGCGCTCAGG
GAAAGCTGGACTACTAAAGTGAACTGGATGGCCCACACAGTTCGGAAAGACTACAGATCTTAA
